>Addgene plasmid #100385 | pCMV_mEm_4GS_LF82_782 | addgene full sequence | sequence record 209718 | Addgene NGS Result
GTAAAACGACGGCCAGTGAGTTCGAGCTTGCATGCCTGCAGGTCGTTACATAACTTACGGTAAATGGCCC
GCCTGGCTGACCGCCCAACGACCCCCGCCCATTGACGTCAATAATGACGTATGTTCCCATAGTAACGCCA
ATAGGGACTTTCCATTGACGTCAATGGGTGGAGTATTTACGGTAAACTGCCCACTTGGCAGTACATCAAG
TGTATCATATGCCAAGTACGCCCCCTATTGACGTCAATGACGGTAAATGGCCCGCCTGGCATTATGCCCA
GTACATGACCTTATGGGACTTTCCTACTTGGCAGTACATCTACGTATTAGTCATCGCTATTACCATGGTG
ATGCGGTTTTGGCAGTACATCAATGGGCGTGGATAGCGGTTTGACTCACGGGGATTTCCAAGTCTCCACC
CCATTGACGTCAATGGGAGTTTGTTTTGGCACCAAAATCAACGGGACTTTCCAAAATGTCGTAACAACTC
CGCCCCATTGACGCAAATGGGCGGTAGGCGTGTACGGTGGGAGGTCTATATAAGCAGAGCTCGTTTAGTG
AACCGTCAGATCGCCTGGAGACGCCATCCACGCTGTTTTGACCTCCATAGAAGACACCGGGACCGATCCA
GCCTCCGGACTCTAGAGGATCCGGTACTAGAGGAACTGAAAAACCAGAAAGTTAACTGGTAAGTTTAGTC
TTTTTGTCTTTTATTTCAGGTCCCGGATCCGGTGGTGGTGCAAATCAAAGAACTGCTCCTCAGTGGATGT
TGCCTTTACTTCTAGGCCTGTACGGAAGTGTTACTTCTGCTCTAAAAGCTGCGGAATTGTACCCGCGGGC
CCACCATGGTGAGCAAGGGCGAGGAGCTGTTCACCGGGGTGGTGCCCATCCTGGTCGAGCTGGACGGCGA
CGTAAACGGCCACAAGTTCAGCGTGTCCGGCGAGGGCGAGGGCGATGCCACCTACGGCAAGCTGACCCTG
AAGTTCATCTGCACCACCGGCAAGCTGCCCGTGCCCTGGCCCACCCTCGTGACCACCTTGACCTACGGCG
TGCAGTGCTTCGCCCGCTACCCCGACCACATGAAGCAGCACGACTTCTTCAAGTCCGCCATGCCCGAAGG
CTACGTCCAGGAGCGCACCATCTTCTTCAAGGACGACGGCAACTACAAGACCCGCGCCGAGGTGAAGTTC
GAGGGCGACACCCTGGTGAACCGCATCGAGCTGAAGGGCATCGACTTCAAGGAGGACGGCAACATCCTGG
GGCACAAGCTGGAGTACAACTACAACAGCCACAAGGTCTATATCACCGCCGACAAGCAGAAGAACGGCAT
CAAGGTGAACTTCAAGACCCGCCACAACATCGAGGACGGCAGCGTGCAGCTCGCCGACCACTACCAGCAG
AACACCCCCATCGGCGACGGCCCCGTGCTGCTGCCCGACAACCACTACCTGAGCACCCAGTCCAAGCTGA
GCAAAGACCCCAACGAGAAGCGCGATCACATGGTCCTGCTGGAGTTCGTGACCGCCGCCGGGATCACTCT
CGGCATGGACGAGCTGTACAAGCGAATTGGTGGAGGGGGCGGTTCCGGTGGCGGAGGTTCCCGAATTCGT
CGACGGAGATCTGATATGAGTAAGGAGACTTATCGGCAACGACGCCGGTATGTTTCTAATATGTTACATA
TTATCGGGGACATTGTTCCAGACAACAATCTGTTTTATTCAATGGGTATGATAGACACAGGCTTTGGAAC
GAAATCATGGCGAACCGCGCGGACTTCGGGTAATCTGCGCGCTTCGCGCAGCGCTGGTGGAGAAAAGCAT
GAACGATGAATCGGTACCCTCGAGAAGCTTGCGGCCGCGGGGATCCAGACATGATAAGATACATTGATGA
GTTTGGACAAACCACAACTAGAATGCAGTGAAAAAAATGCTTTATTTGTGAAATTTGTGATGCTATTGCT
TTATTTGTAACCATTATAAGCTGCAATAAACAAGTTAACAACAACAATTGCATTCATTTTATGTTTCAGG
TTCAGGGGGAGGTGTGGGAGGTTTTTTCGGATCCTCTAGAGTCGATCTGCAGGCATGCTAGCTTGGCGTA
ATCATGGTCATAGCTGTTTCCTGTGTGAAATTGTTATCCGCTCACAATTCCACACAACATACGAGCCGGA
AGCATAAAGTGTAAAGCCTGGGGTGCCTAATGAGTGAGCTAACTCACATTAATTGCGTTGCGCTCACTGC
CCGCTTTCCAGTCGGGAAACCTGTCGTGCCAGCTGCATTAATGAATCGGCCAACGCGCGGGGAGAGGCGG
TTTGCGTATTGGGCGCTCTTCCGCTTCCTCGCTCACTGACTCGCTGCGCTCGGTCGTTCGGCTGCGGCGA
GCGGTATCAGCTCACTCAAAGGCGGTAATACGGTTATCCACAGAATCAGGGGATAACGCAGGAAAGAACA
TGTGAGCAAAAGGCCAGCAAAAGGCCAGGAACCGTAAAAAGGCCGCGTTGCTGGCGTTTTTCCATAGGCT
CCGCCCCCCTGACGAGCATCACAAAAATCGACGCTCAAGTCAGAGGTGGCGAAACCCGACAGGACTATAA
AGATACCAGGCGTTTCCCCCTGGAAGCTCCCTCGTGCGCTCTCCTGTTCCGACCCTGCCGCTTACCGGAT
ACCTGTCCGCCTTTCTCCCTTCGGGAAGCGTGGCGCTTTCTCATAGCTCACGCTGTAGGTATCTCAGTTC
GGTGTAGGTCGTTCGCTCCAAGCTGGGCTGTGTGCACGAACCCCCCGTTCAGCCCGACCGCTGCGCCTTA
TCCGGTAACTATCGTCTTGAGTCCAACCCGGTAAGACACGACTTATCGCCACTGGCAGCAGCCACTGGTA
ACAGGATTAGCAGAGCGAGGTATGTAGGCGGTGCTACAGAGTTCTTGAAGTGGTGGCCTAACTACGGCTA
CACTAGAAGAACAGTATTTGGTATCTGCGCTCTGCTGAAGCCAGTTACCTTCGGAAAAAGAGTTGGTAGC
TCTTGATCCGGCAAACAAACCACCGCTGGTAGCGGTGGTTTTTTTGTTTGCAAGCAGCAGATTACGCGCA
GAAAAAAAGGATCTCAAGAAGATCCTTTGATCTTTTCTACGGGGTCTGACGCTCAGTGGAACGAAAACTC
ACGTTAAGGGATTTTGGTCATGAGATTATCAAAAAGGATCTTCACCTAGATCCTTTTAAATTAAAAATGA
AGTTTTAAATCAATCTAAAGTATATATGAGTAAACTTGGTCTGACAGTTACCAATGCTTAATCAGTGAGG
CACCTATCTCAGCGATCTGTCTATTTCGTTCATCCATAGTTGCCTGACTCCCCGTCGTGTAGATAACTAC
GATACGGGAGGGCTTACCATCTGGCCCCAGTGCTGCAATGATACCGCGAGACCCACGCTCACCGGCTCCA
GATTTATCAGCAATAAACCAGCCAGCCGGAAGGGCCGAGCGCAGAAGTGGTCCTGCAACTTTATCCGCCT
CCATCCAGTCTATTAATTGTTGCCGGGAAGCTAGAGTAAGTAGTTCGCCAGTTAATAGTTTGCGCAACGT
TGTTGCCATTGCTACAGGCATCGTGGTGTCACGCTCGTCGTTTGGTATGGCTTCATTCAGCTCCGGTTCC
CAACGATCAAGGCGAGTTACATGATCCCCCATGTTGTGCAAAAAAGCGGTTAGCTCCTTCGGTCCTCCGA
TCGTTGTCAGAAGTAAGTTGGCCGCAGTGTTATCACTCATGGTTATGGCAGCACTGCATAATTCTCTTAC
TGTCATGCCATCCGTAAGATGCTTTTCTGTGACTGGTGAGTACTCAACCAAGTCATTCTGAGAATAGTGT
ATGCGGCGACCGAGTTGCTCTTGCCCGGCGTCAATACGGGATAATACCGCGCCACATAGCAGAACTTTAA
AAGTGCTCATCATTGGAAAACGTTCTTCGGGGCGAAAACTCTCAAGGATCTTACCGCTGTTGAGATCCAG
TTCGATGTAACCCACTCGTGCACCCAACTGATCTTCAGCATCTTTTACTTTCACCAGCGTTTCTGGGTGA
GCAAAAACAGGAAGGCAAAATGCCGCAAAAAAGGGAATAAGGGCGACACGGAAATGTTGAATACTCATAC
TCTTCCTTTTTCAATATTATTGAAGCATTTATCAGGGTTATTGTCTCATGAGCGGATACATATTTGAATG
TATTTAGAAAAATAAACAAATAGGGGTTCCGCGCACATTTCCCCGAAAAGTGCCACCTGACGTCTAAGAA
ACCATTATTATCATGACATTAACCTATAAAAATAGGCGTATCACGAGGCCCTTTCGTCTCGCGCGTTTCG
GTGATGACGGTGAAAACCTCTGACACATGCAGCTCCCGGAGACGGTCACAGCTTGTCTGTAAGCGGATGC
CGGGAGCAGACAAGCCCGTCAGGGCGCGTCAGCGGGTGTTGGCGGGTGTCGGGGCTGGCTTAACTATGCG
GCATCAGAGCAGATTGTACTGAGAGTGCACCATATGCGGTGTGAAATACCGCACAGATGCGTAAGGAGAA
AATACCGCATCAGGCGCCATTCGCCATTCAGGCTGCGCAACTGTTGGGAAGGGCGATCGGTGCGGGCCTC
TTCGCTATTACGCCAGCTGGCGAAAGGGGGATGTGCTGCAAGGCGATTAAGTTGGGTAACGCCAGGGTTT
TCCCAGTCACGACGTT
Features (pLannotate 1.2.2; 16 found; start..end, strand, type, name):
     25..45      -  misc_feature   MCS (fragment): pUC18/19 multiple cloning site
     44..347     +  enhancer       CMV enhancer: human cytomegalovirus immediate early enhancer
    348..551     +  promoter       CMV promoter: human cytomegalovirus (CMV) immediate early promoter
    689..785     +  intron         SV40 intron: modified SV40 intron with splice donor and acceptor sites
    846..1562    +  CDS            mEmerald: mEmerald is a basic (constitutively fluorescent) green fluorescent protein published in 1998, derived from Aequorea victoria. It is reported to be a very rapidly-maturing monomer with moderate acid sensitivity.
   1862..1996    -  polyA_signal   SV40 poly(A) signal: SV40 polyadenylation signal
   2131..2147    -  protein_bind   lac operator: The lac repressor binds to the lac operator to inhibit transcription in E. coli. This inhibition can be relieved by adding lactose or isopropyl-β-D-thiogalactopyranoside (IPTG). lac repressor encoded by lacI
   2155..2185    -  promoter       lac promoter: promoter for the E. coli lac operon
   2200..2221    -  protein_bind   CAP binding site: CAP binding activates transcription in the presence of cAMP. E. coli catabolite activator protein
   2234..2326    -  CDS            lacI (fragment): lac repressor; lacI; The lac repressor binds to the lac operator to inhibit transcription in E. coli. This inhibition can be relieved by adding lactose or isopropyl-β-D-thiogalactopyranoside (IPTG).
   2509..3097    -  rep_origin     ori: high-copy-number ColE1/pMB1/pBR322/pUC origin of replication
   3268..4128    -  CDS            AmpR: β-lactamase; bla; confers resistance to ampicillin, carbenicillin, and related antibiotics
   4129..4233    -  promoter       AmpR promoter: bla
   4328..4363    +  CDS            rop (fragment): Rop protein, which maintains plasmids at low copy number; rop
   4465..4564    +  misc_feature   bom (fragment): basis of mobility region from pBR322
   4570..19      -  CDS            lacZα (fragment) (across the origin): LacZα fragment of β-galactosidase; lacZ fragment
