[The description below was written by a language model from this plasmid's Addgene catalogue record and pLannotate feature annotations shown in this document.]
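Description:
pCMV_mEm_4GS_LF82_782 is a mammalian expression plasmid built on a pCMV backbone that produces the protein encoded by the Escherichia coli LF82_782 coding sequence as a fusion to the green fluorescent protein mEmerald. It is maintained in E. coli through a high-copy ColE1/pUC-type origin and selected with ampicillin via the β-lactamase gene and its native promoter. The remaining bacterial annotations (lac promoter, operator and CAP site, and fragments of lacI, lacZα, rop and bom) appear to be cloning-vector remnants with no role in the expression cassette. No mammalian selection marker is annotated, which suggests transient transfection as the intended use.

The expression unit consists of the human cytomegalovirus immediate early enhancer and promoter, followed by a modified SV40 intron with splice donor and acceptor sites, which typically improves transcript processing and expression. Next comes the mEmerald open reading frame, and an SV40 polyadenylation signal closes the cassette. The 204 bp LF82_782 insert is not annotated in the feature table, but the record places mEmerald at the N terminus. The unannotated gap between the mEmerald coding sequence and the poly(A) signal is where the bacterial sequence would be expected to sit. The "4GS" in the name suggests a glycine-serine linker between the two parts, although the record does not describe it. The insert was introduced by ligation-independent cloning.

The construct belongs to a collection used in a multi-phenotypic imaging screen, in which candidate bacterial effectors were expressed exogenously in HeLa cells. The fluorescent tag allows the fusion protein's localisation, and any cellular phenotypes in expressing cells, to be followed by microscopy.
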