Addgene plasmid #100385: pCMV_mEm_4GS_LF82_782
Purpose: Mammalian expression of E. coli LF82_782 CDS fused to mEmerald
Depositing lab: Alan Huett. Depositing organization: University of Nottingham. Publication: A multi-phenotypic imaging screen to identify bacterial effectors by exogenous expression in a HeLa cell line. Collins A, Huett A. Sci Data. 2018 May 15;5:180081. doi: 10.1038/sdata.2018.81. PubMed 29762554.
Backbone
  Vector backbone: pCMV
  Backbone size w/o insert (bp): 4502
  Vector type: Mammalian Expression
Growth in bacteria
  Bacterial resistance: Ampicillin, 100 μg/mL
  Growth temperature: 37°C
  Growth strain: XL1 Blue
  Copy number: High Copy
Gene/Insert
  Gene/Insert name: LF82_782
  Insert size (bp): 204
  Promoter: CMV
  Tag / fusion protein: mEmerald (N terminal on backbone)
  Cloning method: Ligation Independent Cloning
  Sequencing primers: 5′ ACTTCTGCTCTAAAAGCTGCGG; 3′ CACTGCATTCTAGTTGTGGTTTGTC
Terms and licenses: Academic/Nonprofit Terms; Industry Terms: Not Available to Industry
How to cite: pCMV_mEm_4GS_LF82_782 was a gift from Alan Huett (Addgene plasmid # 100385 ; http://n2t.net/addgene:100385 ; RRID:Addgene_100385)
