>Addgene plasmid #100385 | pCMV_mEm_4GS_LF82_782 | depositor partial sequence | sequence record 183705 | Sequence across LF82 gene insert region
CCGGTGGCGGAGGTTCCCGAATTCGTCGACGGAGATCTGATATGAGTAAGGAGACTTATCGGCAACGACG
CCGGTATGTTTCTAATATGTTACATATTATCGGGGACATTGTTCCAGACAACAATCTGTTTTATTCAATG
GGTATGATAGACACAGGCTTTGGAACGAAATCATGGCGAACCGCGCGGACTTCGGGTAATCTGCGCGCTT
CGCGCAGCGCTGGTGGAGAAAAGCATGAACGATGAATCGGTACCCTCGAGAAGCTTGCGGCCGCGGGGAT
CCAGACATGATAAGATACATTGATGAGTTTGGACAAACCACAACTAGAATGCAGTGAAAAAAATGCTTTA
TTTGTGAAATTTGTGATGCTATTGCTTTATTTGTAACCATTATAAGCTGCAATAAACAAGTTAACAACAA
CAATTGCATTCATTTTATGTTTCAGGTTCAGGGGGAGGTGTGGGAGGTTTTTTCGGATCCTCTAGAGTCG
ATCTGCAGGCATGCTAGCTTGGCGTAATCATGGTCATAGCTGTTTCCTGTGTGAAATTGTTATCCGCTCA
CAATTCCACACAACATACGAGCCGGAAGCATAAAGTGTAAAGCCTGGGGTGCCTAATGAGTGAGCTAACT
CACATTAATTGCGTTGCGCTCACTGCCCGCTTTCCAGTCGGGAAACCTGTCGTGCCAGCTGCATTAATGA
ATCGGCCAACGCGCGGGGAGAGGCGGTTTGCGTATTGGGCGCTCTTCCGCTTCCTCGCTCACTGACTCGC
TGCGCTCGGTCGTTCGGCTGCGGCGAGCGGTATCAGCTCACTCAAAGGCGGTA
